Addgene plasmid #139446: RRL.sin.cPPT.SFFV/Flag-Firefly luciferase.IRES-puro.WPRE (MT05)
Purpose: Lentiviral vector genome to ectopically express Firefly luciferase
Depositing lab: Caroline Goujon. Depositing organization: CNRS, Delegation Occitanie Est. Publication: The interferon-inducible isoform of NCOA7 inhibits endosome-mediated viral entry. Doyle T, Moncorge O, Bonaventure B, Pollpeter D, Lussignol M, Tauziet M, Apolonia L, Catanese MT, Goujon C, Malim MH. Nat Microbiol. 2018 Dec;3(12):1369-1376. doi: 10.1038/s41564-018-0273-9. Epub 2018 Nov 26. PubMed 30478388.
Backbone
  Vector backbone: RRL.sin.cPPT.SFFV/IRES-puro.WPRE
  Backbone manufacturer: Goujon lab, PMID: 30478388
  Vector type: Mammalian Expression, Lentiviral
  Selectable markers: Puromycin
Growth in bacteria
  Bacterial resistance: Ampicillin, 100 μg/mL
  Growth temperature: 37°C
  Growth strain: NEB Stable
  Copy number: High Copy
Gene/Insert
  Gene/Insert name: FLAG-tag Firefly luciferase
  Species: firefly
  Insert size (bp): 1684
  Promoter: SFFV
  Tag / fusion protein: FLAG (N terminal on insert)
  Cloning method: Restriction Enzyme; 5′ cloning site BamHI (unknown if destroyed); 3′ cloning site XhoI (unknown if destroyed)
Resource information
  A portion of this plasmid was derived from a plasmid made by: backbone described in PMID: 24048477
Terms and licenses: Academic/Nonprofit Terms; Industry Terms: Not Available to Industry
How to cite: RRL.sin.cPPT.SFFV/Flag-Firefly luciferase.IRES-puro.WPRE (MT05) was a gift from Caroline Goujon (Addgene plasmid # 139446 ; http://n2t.net/addgene:139446 ; RRID:Addgene_139446)
