[The description below was written by a language model from this plasmid's Addgene catalogue record and pLannotate feature annotations shown in this document.]
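Description:
RRL.sin.cPPT.SFFV/Flag-Firefly luciferase.IRES-puro.WPRE (MT05) is a 9.4 kb HIV-1-based, self-inactivating lentiviral transfer vector (vector genome plasmid) for stable ectopic expression of FLAG-tagged firefly luciferase in mammalian cells. It is maintained in E. coli through a high-copy ColE1/pUC-type origin with ampicillin resistance. The bacterial portion also carries an f1 origin, lac regulatory and lacZα remnants, and T3/T7 promoters left over from the parental cloning vector.

The viral genome is transcribed from a chimeric 5′ end in which the RSV enhancer/promoter replaces U3 ahead of a truncated HIV-1 5′ LTR, an arrangement characteristic of Tat-independent third-generation systems. Downstream lie the Ψ packaging signal with a partial gag sequence, the Rev response element for Rev-dependent nuclear export of the full-length RNA, and the cPPT/CTS, which improves nuclear import of the reverse-transcribed genome. The 3′ LTR carries the ΔU3 deletion, so after integration the LTRs are transcriptionally inactive and expression depends on the internal promoter. An SV40 polyadenylation signal and SV40 origin follow the 3′ LTR.

The internal cassette uses the spleen focus-forming virus (SFFV) LTR promoter to drive a single bicistronic transcript. It encodes N-terminally FLAG-tagged firefly luciferase (the luc+ version, cloned between BamHI and XhoI), then an EMCV IRES directing translation of puromycin N-acetyltransferase, so puromycin-resistant transduced cells also carry the luciferase message. A WPRE enhances transcript stability and expression. The construct needs separate packaging and envelope plasmids to produce particles. The record gives its purpose only as ectopic luciferase expression; such a vector could plausibly serve as a reporter or as a non-specific control alongside gene-of-interest vectors in the same backbone.
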