Features (pLannotate 1.2.2; 28 found; start..end, strand, type, name):
     26..130     +  promoter       AmpR promoter: bla
    131..991     +  CDS            AmpR: β-lactamase; bla; confers resistance to ampicillin, carbenicillin, and related antibiotics
   1162..1750    +  rep_origin     ori: high-copy-number ColE1/pMB1/pBR322/pUC origin of replication
   1933..2025    +  CDS            lacI (fragment): lac repressor; lacI; The lac repressor binds to the lac operator to inhibit transcription in E. coli. This inhibition can be relieved by adding lactose or isopropyl-β-D-thiogalactopyranoside (IPTG).
   2038..2059    +  protein_bind   CAP binding site: CAP binding activates transcription in the presence of cAMP. E. coli catabolite activator protein
   2074..2104    +  promoter       lac promoter: promoter for the E. coli lac operon
   2112..2128    +  protein_bind   lac operator: The lac repressor binds to the lac operator to inhibit transcription in E. coli. This inhibition can be relieved by adding lactose or isopropyl-β-D-thiogalactopyranoside (IPTG). lac repressor encoded by lacI
   2173..2191    +  promoter       T3 promoter: promoter for bacteriophage T3 RNA polymerase
   2219..2445    +  promoter       RSV promoter: Rous sarcoma virus enhancer/promoter
   2446..2626    +  LTR            5' LTR (truncated): truncated 5' long terminal repeat (LTR) from HIV-1
   2673..2798    +  misc_feature   HIV-1 Ψ: packaging signal of human immunodeficiency virus type 1
   2782..3120    +  CDS            HIV-1 gag (fragment): gag protein from human immunodeficiency virus 1; gag
   3291..3524    +  misc_feature   RRE: The Rev response element (RRE) of HIV-1 allows for Rev-dependent mRNA export from the nucleus to the cytoplasm.
   3901..4001    +  CDS            Rev (fragment): human immunodeficiency virus 1 (HIV-1) Rev protein; rev; enhances nuclear export of unspliced and incompletely spliced viral mRNAs
   4020..4137    +  misc_feature   cPPT/CTS: central polypurine tract and central termination sequence of HIV-1
   4184..4591    +  promoter       SFFV promoter: spleen focus-forming virus long terminal repeat (LTR) promoter
   4616..4640    +  CDS            3xFLAG (fragment): three tandem FLAG® epitope tags
   4641..6290    +  CDS            luciferase: firefly luciferase; luc+; enhanced luc+ version of the luciferase gene
   6418..6880    +  misc_feature   IRES: internal ribosome entry site (IRES) of the encephalomyocarditis virus (EMCV)
   6894..7493    +  CDS            PuroR: puromycin N-acetyltransferase; pac from Streptomyces alboniger; confers resistance to puromycin
   7502..8090    +  misc_feature   WPRE: woodchuck hepatitis virus posttranscriptional regulatory element
   8107..8175    +  CDS            nef (fragment): NEF_HV1Z2 - Experimental evidence at protein level: Swiss-Prot protein existence level 1. Extracellular Nef protein targets CD4(+) T-lymphocytes for apoptosis by interacting with CXCR4 surface receptors. From Human immunodeficiency virus type 1 group M subtype D (isolate Z2/CDC-Z34) (HIV-1).
   8177..8410    +  LTR            3' LTR (ΔU3): self-inactivating 3' long terminal repeat (LTR) from HIV-1
   8482..8603    +  polyA_signal   SV40 poly(A) signal: SV40 polyadenylation signal
   8643..8778    +  rep_origin     SV40 ori: SV40 origin of replication
   8799..8817    -  promoter       T7 promoter: promoter for bacteriophage T7 RNA polymerase
   8825..8980    +  CDS            lacZα (fragment): LacZα fragment of β-galactosidase; lacZ fragment
   8985..9413    +  rep_origin     f1 ori (sequence partly withheld): f1 bacteriophage origin of replication; arrow indicates direction of (+) strand synthesis
>Addgene plasmid #139446 | RRL.sin.cPPT.SFFV/Flag-Firefly luciferase.IRES-puro.WPRE (MT05) | addgene full sequence | sequence record 308449 | Addgene NGS Result
AGGTGGCACTTTTCGGGGAAATGTGCGCGGAACCCCTATTTGTTTATTTTTCTAAATACATTCAAATATG
TATCCGCTCATGAGACAATAACCCTGATAAATGCTTCAATAATATTGAAAAAGGAAGAGTATGAGTATTC
AACATTTCCGTGTCGCCCTTATTCCCTTTTTTGCGGCATTTTGCCTTCCTGTTTTTGCTCACCCAGAAAC
GCTGGTGAAAGTAAAAGATGCTGAAGATCAGTTGGGTGCACGAGTGGGTTACATCGAACTGGATCTCAAC
AGCGGTAAGATCCTTGAGAGTTTTCGCCCCGAAGAACGTTTTCCAATGATGAGCACTTTTAAAGTTCTGC
TATGTGGCGCGGTATTATCCCGTATTGACGCCGGGCAAGAGCAACTCGGTCGCCGCATACACTATTCTCA
GAATGACTTGGTTGAGTACTCACCAGTCACAGAAAAGCATCTTACGGATGGCATGACAGTAAGAGAATTA
TGCAGTGCTGCCATAACCATGAGTGATAACACTGCGGCCAACTTACTTCTGACAACGATCGGAGGACCGA
AGGAGCTAACCGCTTTTTTGCACAACATGGGGGATCATGTAACTCGCCTTGATCGTTGGGAACCGGAGCT
GAATGAAGCCATACCAAACGACGAGCGTGACACCACGATGCCTGTAGCAATGGCAACAACGTTGCGCAAA
CTATTAACTGGCGAACTACTTACTCTAGCTTCCCGGCAACAATTAATAGACTGGATGGAGGCGGATAAAG
TTGCAGGACCACTTCTGCGCTCGGCCCTTCCGGCTGGCTGGTTTATTGCTGATAAATCTGGAGCCGGTGA
GCGTGGGTCTCGCGGTATCATTGCAGCACTGGGGCCAGATGGTAAGCCCTCCCGTATCGTAGTTATCTAC
ACGACGGGGAGTCAGGCAACTATGGATGAACGAAATAGACAGATCGCTGAGATAGGTGCCTCACTGATTA
AGCATTGGTAACTGTCAGACCAAGTTTACTCATATATACTTTAGATTGATTTAAAACTTCATTTTTAATT
TAAAAGGATCTAGGTGAAGATCCTTTTTGATAATCTCATGACCAAAATCCCTTAACGTGAGTTTTCGTTC
CACTGAGCGTCAGACCCCGTAGAAAAGATCAAAGGATCTTCTTGAGATCCTTTTTTTCTGCGCGTAATCT
GCTGCTTGCAAACAAAAAAACCACCGCTACCAGCGGTGGTTTGTTTGCCGGATCAAGAGCTACCAACTCT
TTTTCCGAAGGTAACTGGCTTCAGCAGAGCGCAGATACCAAATACTGTTCTTCTAGTGTAGCCGTAGTTA
GGCCACCACTTCAAGAACTCTGTAGCACCGCCTACATACCTCGCTCTGCTAATCCTGTTACCAGTGGCTG
CTGCCAGTGGCGATAAGTCGTGTCTTACCGGGTTGGACTCAAGACGATAGTTACCGGATAAGGCGCAGCG
GTCGGGCTGAACGGGGGGTTCGTGCACACAGCCCAGCTTGGAGCGAACGACCTACACCGAACTGAGATAC
CTACAGCGTGAGCTATGAGAAAGCGCCACGCTTCCCGAAGGGAGAAAGGCGGACAGGTATCCGGTAAGCG
GCAGGGTCGGAACAGGAGAGCGCACGAGGGAGCTTCCAGGGGGAAACGCCTGGTATCTTTATAGTCCTGT
CGGGTTTCGCCACCTCTGACTTGAGCGTCGATTTTTGTGATGCTCGTCAGGGGGGCGGAGCCTATGGAAA
AACGCCAGCAACGCGGCCTTTTTACGGTTCCTGGCCTTTTGCTGGCCTTTTGCTCACATGTTCTTTCCTG
CGTTATCCCCTGATTCTGTGGATAACCGTATTACCGCCTTTGAGTGAGCTGATACCGCTCGCCGCAGCCG
AACGACCGAGCGCAGCGAGTCAGTGAGCGAGGAAGCGGAAGAGCGCCCAATACGCAAACCGCCTCTCCCC
GCGCGTTGGCCGATTCATTAATGCAGCTGGCACGACAGGTTTCCCGACTGGAAAGCGGGCAGTGAGCGCA
ACGCAATTAATGTGAGTTAGCTCACTCATTAGGCACCCCAGGCTTTACACTTTATGCTTCCGGCTCGTAT
GTTGTGTGGAATTGTGAGCGGATAACAATTTCACACAGGAAACAGCTATGACCATGATTACGCCAAGCGC
GCAATTAACCCTCACTAAAGGGAACAAAAGCTGGAGCTGCAAGCTTAATGTAGTCTTATGCAATACTCTT
GTAGTCTTGCAACATGGTAACGATGAGTTAGCAACATGCCTTACAAGGAGAGAAAAAGCACCGTGCATGC
CGATTGGTGGAAGTAAGGTGGTACGATCGTGCCTTATTAGGAAGGCAACAGACGGGTCTGACATGGATTG
GACGAACCACTGAATTGCCGCATTGCAGAGATATTGTATTTAAGTGCCTAGCTCGATACATAAACGGGTC
TCTCTGGTTAGACCAGATCTGAGCCTGGGAGCTCTCTGGCTAACTAGGGAACCCACTGCTTAAGCCTCAA
TAAAGCTTGCCTTGAGTGCTTCAAGTAGTGTGTGCCCGTCTGTTGTGTGACTCTGGTAACTAGAGATCCC
TCAGACCCTTTTAGTCAGTGTGGAAAATCTCTAGCAGTGGCGCCCGAACAGGGACTTGAAAGCGAAAGGG
AAACCAGAGGAGCTCTCTCGACGCAGGACTCGGCTTGCTGAAGCGCGCACGGCAAGAGGCGAGGGGCGGC
GACTGGTGAGTACGCCAAAAATTTTGACTAGCGGAGGCTAGAAGGAGAGAGATGGGTGCGAGAGCGTCAG
TATTAAGCGGGGGAGAATTAGATCGCGATGGGAAAAAATTCGGTTAAGGCCAGGGGGAAAGAAAAAATAT
AAATTAAAACATATAGTATGGGCAAGCAGGGAGCTAGAACGATTCGCAGTTAATCCTGGCCTGTTAGAAA
CATCAGAAGGCTGTAGACAAATACTGGGACAGCTACAACCATCCCTTCAGACAGGATCAGAAGAACTTAG
ATCATTATATAATACAGTAGCAACCCTCTATTGTGTGCATCAAAGGATAGAGATAAAAGACACCAAGGAA
GCTTTAGACAAGATAGAGGAAGAGCAAAACAAAAGTAAGACCACCGCACAGCAAGGGGCCGCTGATCTTC
AGACCTGGAGGAGGAGATATGAGGGACAATTGGAGAAGTGAATTATATAAATATAAAGTAGTAAAAATTG
AACCATTAGGAGTAGCACCCACCAAGGCAAAGAGAAGAGTGGTGCAGAGAGAAAAAAGAGCAGTGGGAAT
AGGAGCTTTGTTCCTTGGGTTCTTGGGAGCAGCAGGAAGCACTATGGGCGCAGCGTCAATGACGCTGACG
GTACAGGCCAGACAATTATTGTCTGGTATAGTGCAGCAGCAGAACAATTTGCTGAGGGCTATTGAGGCGC
AACAGCATCTGTTGCAACTCACAGTCTGGGGCATCAAGCAGCTCCAGGCAAGAATCCTGGCTGTGGAAAG
ATACCTAAAGGATCAACAGCTCCTGGGGATTTGGGGTTGCTCTGGAAAACTCATTTGCACCACTGCTGTG
CCTTGGAATGCTAGTTGGAGTAATAAATCTCTGGAACAGATTTGGAATCACACGACCTGGATGGAGTGGG
ACAGAGAAATTAACAATTACACAAGCTTAATACACTCCTTAATTGAAGAATCGCAAAACCAGCAAGAAAA
GAATGAACAAGAATTATTGGAATTAGATAAATGGGCAAGTTTGTGGAATTGGTTTAACATAACAAATTGG
CTGTGGTATATAAAATTATTCATAATGATAGTAGGAGGCTTGGTAGGTTTAAGAATAGTTTTTGCTGTAC
TTTCTATAGTGAATAGAGTTAGGCAGGGATATTCACCATTATCGTTTCAGACCCACCTCCCAACCCCGAG
GGGACCCGACAGGCCCGAAGGAATAGAAGAAGAAGGTGGAGAGAGAGACAGAGACAGATCCATTCGATTA
GTGAACGGATCTCGACGGTATCGGTTAACTTTTAAAAGAAAAGGGGGGATTGGGGGGTACAGTGCAGGGG
AAAGAATAGTAGACATAATAGCAACAGACATACAAACTAAAGAATTACAAAAACAAATTACAAAAATTCA
AAATTTTATCGATAATGAAAGACCCCACCTGTAGGTTTGGCAAGCTAGCTGCAGTAACGCCATTTTGCAA
GGCATGGAAAAATACCAAACCAAGAATAGAGAAGTTCAGATCAAGGGCGGGTACATGAAAATAGCTAACG
TTGGGCCAAACAGGATATCTGCGGTGAGCAGTTTCGGCCCCGGCCCGGGGCCAAGAACAGATGGTCACCG
CAGTTTCGGCCCCGGCCCGAGGCCAAGAACAGATGGTCCCCAGATATGGCCCAACCCTCAGCAGTTTCTT
AAGACCCATCAGATGTTTCCAGGCTCCCCCAAGGACCTGAAATGACCCTGCGCCTTATTTGAATTAACCA
ATCAGCCTGCTTCTCGCTTCTGTTCGCGCGCTTCTGCTTCCCGAGCTCTATAAAAGAGCTCACAACCCCT
CACTCGGCGCGCCAGTCCTCCGACAGACTGAGTCGCCCGGGGGGCGGCCGCACCGGTGGATCCATGGACT
ACAAAGACGATGACGATAAAGAAGACGCCAAAAACATAAAGAAAGGCCCGGCGCCATTCTATCCGCTGGA
AGATGGAACCGCTGGAGAGCAACTGCATAAGGCTATGAAGAGATACGCCCTGGTTCCTGGAACAATTGCT
TTTACAGATGCACATATCGAGGTGGACATCACTTACGCTGAGTACTTCGAAATGTCCGTTCGGTTGGCAG
AAGCTATGAAACGATATGGGCTGAATACAAATCACAGAATCGTCGTATGCAGTGAAAACTCTCTTCAATT
CTTTATGCCGGTGTTGGGCGCGTTATTTATCGGAGTTGCAGTTGCGCCCGCGAACGACATTTATAATGAA
CGTGAATTGCTCAACAGTATGGGCATTTCGCAGCCTACCGTGGTGTTCGTTTCCAAAAAGGGGTTGCAAA
AAATTTTGAACGTGCAAAAAAAGCTCCCAATCATCCAAAAAATTATTATCATGGATTCTAAAACGGATTA
CCAGGGATTTCAGTCGATGTACACGTTCGTCACATCTCATCTACCTCCCGGTTTTAATGAATACGATTTT
GTGCCAGAGTCCTTCGATAGGGACAAGACAATTGCACTGATCATGAACTCCTCTGGATCTACTGGTCTGC
CTAAAGGTGTCGCTCTGCCTCATAGAACTGCCTGCGTGAGATTCTCGCATGCCAGAGATCCTATTTTTGG
CAATCAAATCATTCCGGATACTGCGATTTTAAGTGTTGTTCCATTCCATCACGGTTTTGGAATGTTTACT
ACACTCGGATATTTGATATGTGGATTTCGAGTCGTCTTAATGTATAGATTTGAAGAAGAGCTGTTTCTGA
GGAGCCTTCAGGATTACAAGATTCAAAGTGCGCTGCTGGTGCCAACCCTATTCTCCTTCTTCGCCAAAAG
CACTCTGATTGACAAATACGATTTATCTAATTTACACGAAATTGCTTCTGGTGGCGCTCCCCTCTCTAAG
GAAGTCGGGGAAGCGGTTGCCAAGAGGTTCCATCTGCCAGGTATCAGGCAAGGATATGGGCTCACTGAGA
CTACATCAGCTATTCTGATTACACCCGAGGGGGATGATAAACCGGGCGCGGTCGGTAAAGTTGTTCCATT
TTTTGAAGCGAAGGTTGTGGATCTGGATACCGGGAAAACGCTGGGCGTTAATCAAAGAGGCGAACTGTGT
GTGAGAGGTCCTATGATTATGTCCGGTTATGTAAACAATCCGGAAGCGACCAACGCCTTGATTGACAAGG
ATGGATGGCTACATTCTGGAGACATAGCTTACTGGGACGAAGACGAACACTTCTTCATCGTTGACCGCCT
GAAGTCTCTGATTAAGTACAAAGGCTATCAGGTGGCTCCCGCTGAATTGGAATCCATCTTGCTCCAACAC
CCCAACATCTTCGACGCAGGTGTCGCAGGTCTTCCCGACGATGACGCCGGTGAACTTCCCGCCGCCGTTG
TTGTTTTGGAGCACGGAAAGACGATGACGGAAAAAGAGATCGTGGATTACGTCGCCAGTCAAGTAACAAC
CGCGAAAAAGTTGCGCGGAGGAGTTGTGTTTGTGGACGAAGTACCGAAAGGTCTTACCGGAAAACTCGAC
GCAAGAAAAATCAGAGAGATCCTCATAAAGGCCAAGAAGGGCGGAAAGATCGCCGTGTAAAAGCTTCTCG
AGGTTAACGAATTCCGCCCCCCCCCCCTAACGTTACTGGCCGAAGCCGCTTGGAATAAGGCCGGTGTGCG
TTTGTCTATATGTTATTTTCCACCATATTGCCGTCTTTTGGCAATGTGAGGGCCCGGAAACCTGGCCCTG
TCTTCTTGACGAGCATTCCTAGGGGTCTTTCCCCTCTCGCCAAAGGAATGCAAGGTCTGTTGAATGTCGT
GAAGGAAGCAGTTCCTCTGGAAGCTTCTTGAAGACAAACAACGTCTGTAGCGACCCTTTGCAGGCAGCGG
AACCCCCCACCTGGCGACAGGTGCCTCTGCGGCCAAAAGCCACGTGTATAAGATACACCTGCAAAGGCGG
CACAACCCCAGTGCCACGTTGTGAGTTGGATAGTTGTGGAAAGAGTCAAATGGCTCTCCTCAAGCGTATT
CAACAAGGGGCTGAAGGATGCCCAGAAGGTACCCCATTGTATGGGATCTGATCTGGGGCCTCGGTGCACA
TGCTTTACATGTGTTTAGTCGAGGTTAAAAAAACGTCTAGGCCCCCCGAACCACGGGGACGTGGTTTTCC
TTTGAAAAACACGATGATAATATGGCCACAACCATGACCGAGTACAAGCCCACGGTGCGCCTCGCCACCC
GCGACGACGTCCCCCGGGCCGTACGCACCCTCGCCGCCGCGTTCGCCGACTACCCCGCCACGCGCCACAC
CGTTGACCCGGACCGCCACATCGAGCGGGTCACCGAGCTGCAAGAACTCTTCCTCACGCGCGTCGGGCTC
GACATCGGCAAGGTGTGGGTCGCGGACGACGGCGCCGCGGTGGCGGTCTGGACCACGCCGGAGAGCGTCG
AAGCGGGGGCGGTGTTCGCCGAGATCGGCCCGCGCATGGCCGAGTTGAGCGGTTCCCGGCTGGCCGCGCA
GCAACAGATGGAAGGCCTCCTGGCGCCGCACCGGCCCAAGGAGCCCGCGTGGTTCCTGGCCACCGTCGGC
GTCTCGCCCGACCACCAGGGCAAGGGTCTGGGCAGCGCCGTCGTGCTCCCCGGAGTGGAGGCGGCCGAGC
GCGCCGGGGTGCCCGCCTTCCTGGAGACCTCCGCGCCCCGCAACCTCCCCTTCTACGAGCGGCTCGGCTT
CACCGTCACCGCCGACGTCGAGGTGCCCGAAGGACCGCGCACCTGGTGCATGACCCGCAAGCCCGGTGCC
TGAATGTCGACAATCAACCTCTGGATTACAAAATTTGTGAAAGATTGACTGGTATTCTTAACTATGTTGC
TCCTTTTACGCTATGTGGATACGCTGCTTTAATGCCTTTGTATCATGCTATTGCTTCCCGTATGGCTTTC
ATTTTCTCCTCCTTGTATAAATCCTGGTTGCTGTCTCTTTATGAGGAGTTGTGGCCCGTTGTCAGGCAAC
GTGGCGTGGTGTGCACTGTGTTTGCTGACGCAACCCCCACTGGTTGGGGCATTGCCACCACCTGTCAGCT
CCTTTCCGGGACTTTCGCTTTCCCCCTCCCTATTGCCACGGCGGAACTCATCGCCGCCTGCCTTGCCCGC
TGCTGGACAGGGGCTCGGCTGTTGGGCACTGACAATTCCGTGGTGTTGTCGGGGAAGCTGACGTCCTTTC
CATGGCTGCTCGCCTGTGTTGCCACCTGGATTCTGCGCGGGACGTCCTTCTGCTACGTCCCTTCGGCCCT
CAATCCAGCGGACCTTCCTTCCCGCGGCCTGCTGCCGGCTCTGCGGCCTCTTCCGCGTCTTCGCCTTCGC
CCTCAGACGAGTCGGATCTCCCTTTGGGCCGCCTCCCCGCCTGGAATTCGAGCTCGGTACCTTTAAGACC
AATGACTTACAAGGCAGCTGTAGATCTTAGCCACTTTTTAAAAGAAAAGGGGGGACTGGAAGGGCTAATT
CACTCCCAACGAAGACAAGATCTGCTTTTTGCTTGTACTGGGTCTCTCTGGTTAGACCAGATCTGAGCCT
GGGAGCTCTCTGGCTAACTAGGGAACCCACTGCTTAAGCCTCAATAAAGCTTGCCTTGAGTGCTTCAAGT
AGTGTGTGCCCGTCTGTTGTGTGACTCTGGTAACTAGAGATCCCTCAGACCCTTTTAGTCAGTGTGGAAA
ATCTCTAGCAGTAGTAGTTCATGTCATCTTATTATTCAGTATTTATAACTTGCAAAGAAATGAATATCAG
AGAGTGAGAGGAACTTGTTTATTGCAGCTTATAATGGTTACAAATAAAGCAATAGCATCACAAATTTCAC
AAATAAAGCATTTTTTTCACTGCATTCTAGTTGTGGTTTGTCCAAACTCATCAATGTATCTTATCATGTC
TGGCTCTAGCTATCCCGCCCCTAACTCCGCCCATCCCGCCCCTAACTCCGCCCAGTTCCGCCCATTCTCC
GCCCCATGGCTGACTAATTTTTTTTATTTATGCAGAGGCCGAGGCCGCCTCGGCCTCTGAGCTATTCCAG
AAGTAGTGAGGAGGCTTTTTTGGAGGCCTAGGGACGTACCCAATTCGCCCTATAGTGAGTCGTATTACGC
GCGCTCACTGGCCGTCGTTTTACAACGTCGTGACTGGGAAAACCCTGGCGTTACCCAACTTAATCGCCTT
GCAGCACATCCCCCTTTCGCCAGCTGGCGTAATAGCGAAGAGGCCCGCACCGATCGCCCTTCCCAACAGT
TGCGCAGCCTGAATGGCGAATGGG
[124 nt withheld, positions 8985-9108]
C
[91 nt withheld, positions 9110-9200]
A
[49 nt withheld, positions 9202-9250]
CCTTTGACGTTGGAGTCCACGTTCTTT
[37 nt withheld, positions 9278-9314]
ACCCTATCTCGGTCTATTCTTTTGATTTATAAGGGATTTTGCCGATTTCGGCCTATTGGTTAAAAAATGA
GCTGATTTAACAAAAATTTAACGCGAATTTTAACAAAATATTAACGCTTACAATTT
